Addgene plasmid #206943: 1M-Tm-BC2
Purpose: Mamamlian Expression of 1M-Tm-BC2Tag EMcapsulins
Depositing lab: Gil Westmeyer. Depositing organization: Technische Universitaet Muenchen (TUM). Publication: Genetically encoded barcodes for correlative volume electron microscopy. Sigmund F, Berezin O, Beliakova S, Magerl B, Drawitsch M, Piovesan A, Goncalves F, Bodea SV, Winkler S, Bousraou Z, Grosshauser M, Samara E, Pujol-Marti J, Schadler S, So C, Irsen S, Walch A, Kofler F, Piraud M, Kornfeld J, Briggman K, Westmeyer GG. Nat Biotechnol. 2023 Apr 17. doi: 10.1038/s41587-023-01713-y. PubMed 37069313.
Backbone
  Vector backbone: pcDNA 3.1 (+) Zeo
  Vector type: Mammalian Expression
Growth in bacteria
  Bacterial resistance: Ampicillin, 100 μg/mL
  Growth temperature: 37°C
  Growth strain: NEB Stable
  Copy number: High Copy
Gene/Insert
  Gene/Insert name: MmMT3, TmEnc
  Species: M. musculus (mouse)
  Tag / fusion protein: BC2 (C terminal on insert)
  Cloning method: Gibson Cloning
Terms and licenses: Academic/Nonprofit Terms; Industry Terms: Not Available to Industry
How to cite: 1M-Tm-BC2 was a gift from Gil Westmeyer (Addgene plasmid # 206943 ; http://n2t.net/addgene:206943 ; RRID:Addgene_206943)
