[The description below was written by a language model from this plasmid's Addgene catalogue record and pLannotate feature annotations shown in this document.]
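Description:
1M-Tm-BC2 is a mammalian expression plasmid built on the pcDNA 3.1 (+) Zeo backbone (sequenced record of about 6.1 kb) that encodes an "EMcapsulin", an engineered encapsulin shell protein intended as a genetically encoded marker for electron microscopy. It is propagated in E. coli as a high-copy plasmid through its ColE1/pUC-type origin, with ampicillin selection from the β-lactamase gene. An f1 origin is also present. For selection in mammalian cells the backbone carries a Zeocin/bleomycin resistance gene (Sh ble) driven by the SV40 early promoter, with an adjacent EM7 bacterial promoter and an SV40 polyadenylation signal.

The expression cassette uses the human CMV immediate-early enhancer and promoter, followed by a T7 promoter, and ends with the bovine growth hormone polyadenylation signal. The insert combines a segment of mouse metallothionein-3 (MmMT3), a heavy-metal-binding protein, with the Thermotoga maritima encapsulin (TmEnc). The automated annotation labels TmEnc under its older Swiss-Prot name as a protease. The two annotated coding segments lie in the same orientation with the metallothionein upstream. The "1M" in the name likely refers to a single metallothionein copy, although the record does not explain this. The catalogue lists a BC2 peptide tag at the C terminus of the insert, but the feature table does not annotate it. Short hits to an HIV-1 LTR, a second bleomycin-binding protein and lacI appear to be fragmentary matches rather than functional parts.

According to the deposit information and the associated publication title, the plasmid is used to express BC2-tagged 1M-Tm EMcapsulins in mammalian cells as genetically encoded barcodes for correlative volume electron microscopy.
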