Features (pLannotate 1.2.2; 22 found; start..end, strand, type, name):
     28..80      -  misc_feature   bom (fragment): basis of mobility region from pBR322
    235..614     +  enhancer       CMV enhancer: human cytomegalovirus immediate early enhancer
    615..818     +  promoter       CMV promoter: human cytomegalovirus (CMV) immediate early promoter
    814..847     +  LTR            5' LTR (truncated) (fragment): truncated 5' long terminal repeat (LTR) from HIV-1
    863..881     +  promoter       T7 promoter: promoter for bacteriophage T7 RNA polymerase
    964..1095    +  CDS            Mt3 (fragment): MT3_MOUSE - Experimental evidence at protein level: Swiss-Prot protein existence level 1. Binds heavy metals. Contains three zinc and three copper atoms per polypeptide chain and only a negligible amount of cadmium. Inhibits survival and neurite formation of cortical neurons in vitro (By similarity). From Mus musculus (Mouse).
   1183..1971    +  CDS            MARIT_THEMA: Experimental evidence at protein level: Swiss-Prot protein existence level 1. Protease that exhibits activity toward chymotrypsin and trypsin substrates. May have antibacterial activity. From Thermotoga maritima (strain ATCC 43589 / DSM 3109 / JCM 10099 / NBRC 100826 / MSB8).
   2085..2309    +  polyA_signal   bGH poly(A) signal: bovine growth hormone polyadenylation signal
   2313..2334    +  promoter       SV40 promoter (fragment): SV40 enhancer and early promoter
   2355..2783    +  rep_origin     f1 ori (sequence partly withheld): f1 bacteriophage origin of replication; arrow indicates direction of (+) strand synthesis
   2797..3126    +  promoter       SV40 promoter: SV40 enhancer and early promoter
   3174..3221    +  promoter       EM7 promoter: synthetic bacterial promoter&nbsp
   3240..3614    +  CDS            BleoR: antibiotic-binding protein; Sh ble from Streptoalloteichus hindustanus; confers resistance to bleomycin, phleomycin, and Zeocin™
   3624..3749    +  CDS            ble (fragment): BLE_KLEPN - Experimental evidence at protein level: Swiss-Prot protein existence level 1. Binding protein with a strong affinity to the bleomycin family of antibiotics. Binds to CL990; an antimitotic-antibiotic compound. From Klebsiella pneumoniae.
   3744..3865    +  polyA_signal   SV40 poly(A) signal: SV40 polyadenylation signal
   3938..3954    -  protein_bind   lac operator: The lac repressor binds to the lac operator to inhibit transcription in E. coli. This inhibition can be relieved by adding lactose or isopropyl-β-D-thiogalactopyranoside (IPTG). lac repressor encoded by lacI
   3962..3992    -  promoter       lac promoter: promoter for the E. coli lac operon
   4007..4028    -  protein_bind   CAP binding site: CAP binding activates transcription in the presence of cAMP. E. coli catabolite activator protein
   4041..4133    -  CDS            lacI (fragment): lac repressor; lacI; The lac repressor binds to the lac operator to inhibit transcription in E. coli. This inhibition can be relieved by adding lactose or isopropyl-β-D-thiogalactopyranoside (IPTG).
   4316..4904    -  rep_origin     ori: high-copy-number ColE1/pMB1/pBR322/pUC origin of replication
   5075..5935    -  CDS            AmpR: β-lactamase; bla; confers resistance to ampicillin, carbenicillin, and related antibiotics
   5936..6040    -  promoter       AmpR promoter: bla
>Addgene plasmid #206943 | 1M-Tm-BC2 | addgene full sequence | sequence record 407621 | Addgene NGS Result
GACGGATCGGGAGATCTCCCGATCCCCTATGGTGCACTCTCAGTACAATCTGCTCTGATGCCGCATAGTT
AAGCCAGTATCTGCTCCCTGCTTGTGTGTTGGAGGTCGCTGAGTAGTGCGCGAGCAAAATTTAAGCTACA
ACAAGGCAAGGCTTGACCGACAATTGCATGAAGAATCTGCTTAGGGTTAGGCGTTTTGCGCTGCTTCGCG
ATGTACGGGCCAGATATACGCGTTGACATTGATTATTGACTAGTTATTAATAGTAATCAATTACGGGGTC
ATTAGTTCATAGCCCATATATGGAGTTCCGCGTTACATAACTTACGGTAAATGGCCCGCCTGGCTGACCG
CCCAACGACCCCCGCCCATTGACGTCAATAATGACGTATGTTCCCATAGTAACGCCAATAGGGACTTTCC
ATTGACGTCAATGGGTGGAGTATTTACGGTAAACTGCCCACTTGGCAGTACATCAAGTGTATCATATGCC
AAGTACGCCCCCTATTGACGTCAATGACGGTAAATGGCCCGCCTGGCATTATGCCCAGTACATGACCTTA
TGGGACTTTCCTACTTGGCAGTACATCTACGTATTAGTCATCGCTATTACCATGGTGATGCGGTTTTGGC
AGTACATCAATGGGCGTGGATAGCGGTTTGACTCACGGGGATTTCCAAGTCTCCACCCCATTGACGTCAA
TGGGAGTTTGTTTTGGCACCAAAATCAACGGGACTTTCCAAAATGTCGTAACAACTCCGCCCCATTGACG
CAAATGGGCGGTAGGCGTGTACGGTGGGAGGTCTATATAAGCAGAGCTCTCTGGCTAACTAGAGAACCCA
CTGCTTACTGGCTTATCGAAATTAATACGACTCACTATAGGGAGACCCAAGCTGGCTAGCGTTTAAACTT
AAGCTTGGTACCGAGCTCGGATCCACTAGTCCAGTGTGGTGGAATTCGCCACCATGGACCCTGAGACATG
CCCTTGTCCAACAGGCGGCAGCTGCACCTGTAGCGACAAGTGCAAGTGCAAAGGCTGCAAGTGTACCAAC
TGCAAGAAGTCCTGCTGCAGCTGCTGTCCTGCCGGCTGTGAAAAGTGCGCCAAGGACTGCGTGTGCAAGG
GCGAAGAAGGCGCCAAAGCCGAGGCCGAGAAGTGCTCTTGTTGTCAGGGCAGCGGCCCGGGCGAATTTCT
GAAGAGAAGCTTCGCCCCTCTGACCGAGAAGCAGTGGCAAGAGATCGACAACAGAGCCCGCGAGATCTTC
AAGACCCAGCTGTACGGCAGAAAGTTCGTGGACGTGGAAGGCCCTTACGGCTGGGAGTATGCTGCTCACC
CTCTGGGCGAAGTGGAAGTGCTGTCTGACGAGAACGAGGTCGTGAAGTGGGGCCTGAGAAAGAGCCTGCC
TCTGATCGAGCTGAGAGCCACCTTCACACTGGACCTGTGGGAACTCGACAACCTGGAAAGGGGCAAGCCC
AACGTGGACCTGAGCAGCCTGGAAGAGACAGTGCGGAAGGTGGCCGAGTTCGAGGACGAAGTGATCTTCA
GAGGCTGCGAGAAGTCCGGCGTGAAGGGCCTGCTGAGCTTTGAGGAACGGAAGATCGAGTGCGGCAGCAC
CCCTAAGGATCTGCTGGAAGCTATCGTGCGGGCCCTGAGCATCTTCAGCAAGGATGGAATCGAGGGCCCC
TACACACTGGTCATCAACACCGACAGATGGATCAACTTCCTGAAAGAGGAAGCCGGACACTACCCTCTGG
AAAAGCGCGTGGAAGAGTGTCTGAGAGGCGGCAAGATCATCACCACACCTAGAATCGAGGACGCCCTGGT
GGTGTCCGAAAGAGGCGGAGACTTCAAGCTGATCCTCGGCCAGGACCTGTCCATCGGCTACGAGGACAGA
GAGAAGGACGCCGTCAGACTGTTCATCACCGAGACATTCACCTTCCAAGTGGTCAACCCCGAGGCTCTGA
TCCTGCTGAAGGGAGGTGGCAGCGGACCTGGTCCGGATCGCAAAGCGGCGGTGAGCCATTGGCAGCAGTG
ATGAGCGGCCGCTCGAGTCTAGAGGGCCCGTTTAAACCCGCTGATCAGCCTCGACTGTGCCTTCTAGTTG
CCAGCCATCTGTTGTTTGCCCCTCCCCCGTGCCTTCCTTGACCCTGGAAGGTGCCACTCCCACTGTCCTT
TCCTAATAAAATGAGGAAATTGCATCGCATTGTCTGAGTAGGTGTCATTCTATTCTGGGGGGTGGGGTGG
GGCAGGACAGCAAGGGGGAGGATTGGGAAGACAATAGCAGGCATGCTGGGGATGCGGTGGGCTCTATGGC
TTCTGAGGCGGAAAGAACCAGCTGGGGCTCTAGGGGGTATCCCC
[124 nt withheld, positions 2355-2478]
C
[91 nt withheld, positions 2480-2570]
A
[49 nt withheld, positions 2572-2620]
CCTTTGACGTTGGAGTCCACGTTCTTT
[37 nt withheld, positions 2648-2684]
ACCCTATCTCGGTCTATTCTTTTGATTTATAAGGGATTTTGCCGATTTCGGCCTATTGGTTAAAAAATGA
GCTGATTTAACAAAAATTTAACGCGAATTAATTCTGTGGAATGTGTGTCAGTTAGGGTGTGGAAAGTCCC
CAGGCTCCCCAGCAGGCAGAAGTATGCAAAGCATGCATCTCAATTAGTCAGCAACCAGGTGTGGAAAGTC
CCCAGGCTCCCCAGCAGGCAGAAGTATGCAAAGCATGCATCTCAATTAGTCAGCAACCATAGTCCCGCCC
CTAACTCCGCCCATCCCGCCCCTAACTCCGCCCAGTTCCGCCCATTCTCCGCCCCATGGCTGACTAATTT
TTTTTATTTATGCAGAGGCCGAGGCCGCCTCTGCCTCTGAGCTATTCCAGAAGTAGTGAGGAGGCTTTTT
TGGAGGCCTAGGCTTTTGCAAAAAGCTCCCGGGAGCTTGTATATCCATTTTCGGATCTGATCAGCACGTG
TTGACAATTAATCATCGGCATAGTATATCGGCATAGTATAATACGACAAGGTGAGGAACTAAACCATGGC
CAAGTTGACCAGTGCCGTTCCGGTGCTCACCGCGCGCGACGTCGCCGGAGCGGTCGAGTTCTGGACCGAC
CGGCTCGGGTTCTCCCGGGACTTCGTGGAGGACGACTTCGCCGGTGTGGTCCGGGACGACGTGACCCTGT
TCATCAGCGCGGTCCAGGACCAGGTGGTGCCGGACAACACCCTGGCCTGGGTGTGGGTGCGCGGCCTGTA
CGAGCTGTACGCCGAGTGGTCGGAGGTCGTGTCCACGAACTTCCGGGACGCCTCCGGGCCGGCCATGACC
GAGATCGGCGAGCAGCCGTGGGGGCGGGAGTTCGCCCTGCGCGACCCGGCCGGCAACTGCGTGCACTTCG
TGGCCGAGGAGCAGGACTGACACGTGCTACGAGATTTCGATTCCACCGCCGCCTTCTATGAAAGGTTGGG
CTTCGGAATCGTTTTCCGGGACGCCGGCTGGATGATCCTCCAGCGCGGGGATCTCATGCTGGAGTTCTTC
GCCCACCCCAACTTGTTTATTGCAGCTTATAATGGTTACAAATAAAGCAATAGCATCACAAATTTCACAA
ATAAAGCATTTTTTTCACTGCATTCTAGTTGTGGTTTGTCCAAACTCATCAATGTATCTTATCATGTCTG
TATACCGTCGACCTCTAGCTAGAGCTTGGCGTAATCATGGTCATAGCTGTTTCCTGTGTGAAATTGTTAT
CCGCTCACAATTCCACACAACATACGAGCCGGAAGCATAAAGTGTAAAGCCTGGGGTGCCTAATGAGTGA
GCTAACTCACATTAATTGCGTTGCGCTCACTGCCCGCTTTCCAGTCGGGAAACCTGTCGTGCCAGCTGCA
TTAATGAATCGGCCAACGCGCGGGGAGAGGCGGTTTGCGTATTGGGCGCTCTTCCGCTTCCTCGCTCACT
GACTCGCTGCGCTCGGTCGTTCGGCTGCGGCGAGCGGTATCAGCTCACTCAAAGGCGGTAATACGGTTAT
CCACAGAATCAGGGGATAACGCAGGAAAGAACATGTGAGCAAAAGGCCAGCAAAAGGCCAGGAACCGTAA
AAAGGCCGCGTTGCTGGCGTTTTTCCATAGGCTCCGCCCCCCTGACGAGCATCACAAAAATCGACGCTCA
AGTCAGAGGTGGCGAAACCCGACAGGACTATAAAGATACCAGGCGTTTCCCCCTGGAAGCTCCCTCGTGC
GCTCTCCTGTTCCGACCCTGCCGCTTACCGGATACCTGTCCGCCTTTCTCCCTTCGGGAAGCGTGGCGCT
TTCTCATAGCTCACGCTGTAGGTATCTCAGTTCGGTGTAGGTCGTTCGCTCCAAGCTGGGCTGTGTGCAC
GAACCCCCCGTTCAGCCCGACCGCTGCGCCTTATCCGGTAACTATCGTCTTGAGTCCAACCCGGTAAGAC
ACGACTTATCGCCACTGGCAGCAGCCACTGGTAACAGGATTAGCAGAGCGAGGTATGTAGGCGGTGCTAC
AGAGTTCTTGAAGTGGTGGCCTAACTACGGCTACACTAGAAGAACAGTATTTGGTATCTGCGCTCTGCTG
AAGCCAGTTACCTTCGGAAAAAGAGTTGGTAGCTCTTGATCCGGCAAACAAACCACCGCTGGTAGCGGTG
GTTTTTTTGTTTGCAAGCAGCAGATTACGCGCAGAAAAAAAGGATCTCAAGAAGATCCTTTGATCTTTTC
TACGGGGTCTGACGCTCAGTGGAACGAAAACTCACGTTAAGGGATTTTGGTCATGAGATTATCAAAAAGG
ATCTTCACCTAGATCCTTTTAAATTAAAAATGAAGTTTTAAATCAATCTAAAGTATATATGAGTAAACTT
GGTCTGACAGTTACCAATGCTTAATCAGTGAGGCACCTATCTCAGCGATCTGTCTATTTCGTTCATCCAT
AGTTGCCTGACTCCCCGTCGTGTAGATAACTACGATACGGGAGGGCTTACCATCTGGCCCCAGTGCTGCA
ATGATACCGCGAGACCCACGCTCACCGGCTCCAGATTTATCAGCAATAAACCAGCCAGCCGGAAGGGCCG
AGCGCAGAAGTGGTCCTGCAACTTTATCCGCCTCCATCCAGTCTATTAATTGTTGCCGGGAAGCTAGAGT
AAGTAGTTCGCCAGTTAATAGTTTGCGCAACGTTGTTGCCATTGCTACAGGCATCGTGGTGTCACGCTCG
TCGTTTGGTATGGCTTCATTCAGCTCCGGTTCCCAACGATCAAGGCGAGTTACATGATCCCCCATGTTGT
GCAAAAAAGCGGTTAGCTCCTTCGGTCCTCCGATCGTTGTCAGAAGTAAGTTGGCCGCAGTGTTATCACT
CATGGTTATGGCAGCACTGCATAATTCTCTTACTGTCATGCCATCCGTAAGATGCTTTTCTGTGACTGGT
GAGTACTCAACCAAGTCATTCTGAGAATAGTGTATGCGGCGACCGAGTTGCTCTTGCCCGGCGTCAATAC
GGGATAATACCGCGCCACATAGCAGAACTTTAAAAGTGCTCATCATTGGAAAACGTTCTTCGGGGCGAAA
ACTCTCAAGGATCTTACCGCTGTTGAGATCCAGTTCGATGTAACCCACTCGTGCACCCAACTGATCTTCA
GCATCTTTTACTTTCACCAGCGTTTCTGGGTGAGCAAAAACAGGAAGGCAAAATGCCGCAAAAAAGGGAA
TAAGGGCGACACGGAAATGTTGAATACTCATACTCTTCCTTTTTCAATATTATTGAAGCATTTATCAGGG
TTATTGTCTCATGAGCGGATACATATTTGAATGTATTTAGAAAAATAAACAAATAGGGGTTCCGCGCACA
TTTCCCCGAAAAGTGCCACCTGACGTC
